>Addgene plasmid #57476 | mEos3.2-MyosinIIC-N-18 | depositor partial sequence | sequence record 88609 | insert sequence
ACGTCAGATCCGCTAGCACCGCCACCATGGCTGCAGTGACCATGTCCGTGTCTGGGAGGAAGGTAGCCTC
CAGGCCAGGCCCGGTGCCTGAGGCAGCCCAATCGTTCCTCTACGCGCCCCGGACGCCAAATGTAGGTGGC
CCTGGAGGGCCACAGGTGGAGTGGACAGCCCGGCGCATGGTGTGGGTGCCCTCGGAACTGCATGGGTTCG
AGGCAGCAGCCCTGCGGGATGAAGGGGAGGAGGAGGCAGAAGTGGAGCTGGCGGAGAGTGGGCGCCGCCT
GCGGCTGCCCAGGGACCAGATCCAGCGCATGAACCCACCCAAGTTCAGCAAGGCAGAAGATATGGCTGAG
CTCACCTGCCTCAACGAGGCCTCGGTCCTGCACAACCTGCGAGAACGCTACTACTCCGGGCTCATTTATA
CCTACTCTGGCCTCTTCTGTGTGGTCATTAACCCATACAAGCAGCTGCCCATCTACACGGAGGCCATTGT
TGAAATGTACCGGGGCAAGAAGCGCCATGAGGTGCCACCTCACGTGTATGCTGTGACGGAGGGCGCGTAC
CGCAGCATGCTTCAGGATCGTGAGGATCAATCCATTCTCTGCACGGGAGAGTCTGGCGCTGGGAAGACGG
AGAACACCAAGAAGGTCATCCAGTACCTGGCCCATGTGGCATCATCTCCAAAGGGCAGGAAGGAGCCTGG
TGTCCCTGCCTCCGTCAGCACCATGTCTTATGGGGAGCTAGAGCGTCAGCTTCTTCAAGCCAACCCCATC
CTAGAGGCCTTTGGCAATGCCAAGACAGTGAAGAACGACAACTCTTCCCGATTTGGCAAATTCATCCGCA
TCAACTTTGATATTGCTGGCTACATCGTGGGAGCAAACATCGAGACCTATCTGTTGGAGAAGTCCCGGGC
CATCAGACAGGCCAAGGATGAATGCAGCTTCCATATCTTCTACCAGCTGCTAGGGGGCGCTGGGGAGCAG
CTAAAAGCTGACCTCCTTCTGGAGCCCTGTTCCCATTATCGCTTCCTGACCAATGGGCCCTCATCGTCCC
CGGGCCAGGAGCGTGAGTTATTCCAGGAGACCCTGGAGTCCCTGCGTGTGCTGGGCCTCCTCCCAGAAGA
GATCACTGCCATGCTGCGCACTGTCTCTGCTGTCCTCCAGTTTGGCAACATTGTCCTGAAGAAAGAGCGC
AATACGGACCAAGCCACCATGCCTGACAACACAGCTGCCCAGAAGCTTTGCCGCCTCTTGGGACTCGGAG
TGACCGACTTCTCCAGAGCCCTTCTCACACCCCGCATCAAAGTGGGCCGAGATTATGTTCAGAAAGCACA
AACCAAGGAGCAGGCTGACTTTGCGCTGGAGGCTCTGGCCAAAGCTACCTATGAGCGCCTGTTCCGCTGG
CTGGTTCTGCGGCTCAACCGTGCCCTGGACAGAAGCCCGCGGCAGGGTGCCTCCTTCCTGGGCATCCTGG
ACATCGCGGGCTTTGAGATCTTCCAGCTGAACTCCTTCGAGCAGCTGTGCATCAACTACACCAACGAGAA
GCTACAGCAGCTATTCAACCACACCATGTTCGTGCTGGAGCAGGAGGAGTACCAGCGAGAGGGCATCCCC
TGGACCTTCCTAGACTTCGGGTTGGACCTGCAACCTTGCATCGACCTCATTGAGCGTCCGGCCAACCCTC
CAGGTCTCCTGGCCCTGCTGGACGAGGAGTGCTGGTTCCCCAAGGCCACGGACAAGTCTTTTGTGGAGAA
GGTCGCCCAGGAGCAGGGCAGCCACCCCAAATTCCAGCGCCCCAGGAACCTGCGAGATCAGGCCGACTTC
AGCGTCCTGCACTACGCCGGCAAGGTTGACTACAAAGCCAGTGAGTGGCTGATGAAGAACATGGACCCAC
TGAATGACAATGTGGCCGCCTTGCTTCACCAGAGCACGGATCGTCTCACAGCTGAGATCTGGAAGGATGT
GGAGGGCATCGTGGGGCTGGAGCAAGTAAGCAGCCTTGGAGATGGCCCACCGGGAGGCCGCCCCCGCCGT
GGAATGTTTCGGACTGTGGGGCAGCTCTACAAAGAATCCCTGAGCCGCCTCATGGCCACGCTCAGCAACA
CCAACCCTAGTTTTGTCCGCTGCATCGTTCCCAATCATGAGAAGAGGGCTGGAAAGCTGGAGCCGCGCCT
GGTGCTGGACCAACTCCGTTGTAACGGGGTCCTCGAGGGTATACGCATCTGTCGCCAAGGCTTCCCCAAC
CGCATCCTCTTCCAGGAGTTCCGACAGCGCTATGAAATCCTCACCCCGAACGCTATTCCCAAGGGCTTCA
TGGACGGCAAACAGGCCTGTGAGAAGATGATCCAGGCCCTGGAGCTAGACCCCAACCTGTACCGTGTTGG
CCAAAGCAAGATCTTCTTCCGGGCAGGGGTCCTGGCCCAGCTGGAGGAGGAGCGGGACCTGAAAGTCACC
GACATCATAGTGTCTTTCCAGGCAGCGGCACGGGGCTACCTGGCCCGTAGGGCTTTCCAGAGACGGCAGC
AGCAGCAGAGTGCTCTGAGGGTGATGCAGAGAAACTGTGCTGCCTACCTCAAGCTCAGGAACTGGCAGTG
GTGGAGGCTGTTCATCAAGGTGAAGCCCCTGCTGCAGGTGACACGGCAGGATGAGGTGCTGCAGGCGCGC
GCCCAGGAGCTGCAGAAAGTTCAGGAGCTGCAGCAGCAGAGCGCTCGTGAAGTGGGGGAACTGCAGGGTC
GAGTGGCACAGCTAGAGGAGGAGCGCACGCGCCTGGCTGAGCAGCTTCGAGCAGAAGCCGAGCTCTGCTC
TGAGGCCGAGGAGACGCGGGCGCGACTGGCTGCCCGGAAGCAGGAGCTGGAGCTGGTGGTGACAGAGCTG
GAGGCACGAGTGGGCGAGGAAGAAGAGTGCAGCCGGCAGCTGCAGAGTGAGAAGAAGAGGCTGCAGCAGC
ATATCCAGGAGCTAGAGAGCCACCTGGAAGCTGAGGAGGGTGCCCGGCAGAAGCTACAGCTGGAGAAGGT
GACCACAGAGGCCAAGATGAAGAAATTTGAGGAGGACCTGCTGCTCCTGGAGGACCAGAATTCCAAGCTG
AGCAAGGAGCGGAGGCTGCTGGAGGAGCGGCTGGCTGAGTTCTCCTCACAGGCAGCAGAAGAGGAAGAGA
AAGTCAAAAGTCTCAACAAGCTGAGGCTCAAATATGAAGCCACAATCTCAGACATGGAAGACCGGCTGAA
GAAGGAGGAGAAGGGACGCCAGGAACTAGAGAAGCTGAAGCGACGGCTGGACGGGGAGAGCTCAGAGCTT
CAGGAGCAGATGGTGGAGCAGAAGCAGAGGGCAGAGGAACTGCTCGCACAGCTGGGCCGCAAGGAGGATG
AGCTGCAGGCCGCCCTGCTCAGGGCAGAGGAAGAGGGTGGTGCCCGTGCCCAGTTGCTCAAGTCCCTGCG
AGAGGCACAGGCTGGCCTTGCTGAGGCTCAGGAGGACCTGGAAGCTGAGCGGGTAGCCAGGGCCAAGGCG
GAGAAGCAGCGCCGGGACCTGGGCGAGGAGTTGGAGGCCCTACGTGGGGAGCTCGAGGACACTCTGGATT
CCACCAACGCCCAGCAGGAGCTGCGGTCCAAGAGGGAGCAGGAGGTGACAGAGCTGAAGAAAGCATTGGA
AGAGGAGTCCCGTGCCCATGAGGTGTCCATGCAGGAGCTGAGACAGAGGCATAGCCAGGCACTGGTGGAG
ATGGCCGAGCAGTTGGAGCAAGCCCGGAGGGGCAAAGGTGTGTGGGAGAAGACTCGGCTATCCCTGGAGG
CTGAGGTGTCCGAGCTGAAGGCCGAGCTGAGCAGCCTGCAGACCTCGAGACAGGAGGGTGAGCAGAAGAG
GCGCCGCCTGGAGTCCCAGCTACAGGAGGTCCAGGGCCGATCCAGTGATTCGGAGCGGGCTCGGTCTGAG
GCTGCTGAGAAGCTGCAGAGAGCCCAGGCGGAACTTGAGAGCGTGTCCACAGCCCTGAGTGAGGCGGAGT
CCAAAGCCATCAGGCTGGGCAAGGAGCTGAGCAGTGCAGAGTCCCAGCTGCATGACACCCAGGAACTGCT
TCAGGAGGAGACCAGGGCAAAGCTGGCCTTGGGGTCCCGTGTGCGTGCCCTAGAGGCCGAGGCGGCGGGG
CTTCGGGAGCAGATGGAAGAGGAGGTGGTTGCCAGGGAACGGGCTGGCCGGGAGCTGCAGAGCACGCAGG
CCCAGCTCTCTGAATGGCGGCGCCGCCAGGAAGAAGAGGCTGCGGTGCTGGAGGCTGGGGAGGAGGCTCG
GCGCCGTGCAGCCCGGGAGGCAGAGACCCTGACCCAGCGCCTGGCAGAAAAGACTGAGGCTGTAGAACGA
CTGGAGCGAGCCCGGCGCCGACTGCAGCAGGAGTTGGACGATGCCACTGTGGATCTGGGGCAGCAGAAGC
AGCTCCTGAGCACACTGGAGAAGAAGCAGCGGAAATTTGACCAGCTCCTGGCAGAGGAGAAGGCTGCAGT
TCTACGGGCTGTGGAAGACCGTGAACGGATAGAGGCCGAAGGCCGGGAGCGAGAGGCCCGGGCCCTGTCG
CTGACCCGGGCCCTGGAAGAGGAGCAGGAGGCCCGGGAGGAGCTGGAGAGGCAGAACCGTGCTCTGAGGG
CTGAGCTGGAAGCACTGCTGAGCAGCAAGGATGACGTGGGCAAGAACGTGCACGAGCTGGAGCGAGCCCG
TAAGGCGGCTGAACAGGCAGCCAGTGACCTGCGGACACAGGTGACAGAATTGGAGGATGAGCTGACAGCC
GCAGAGGATGCCAAGCTGCGCCTGGAGGTGACTGTGCAGGCTCTGAAGGCTCAACATGAACGCGACCTGC
AGGGCCGCGATGATGCCGGTGAGGAGAGGCGGAGGCAGCTGGCCAAGCAGCTAAGAGACGCAGAGGTAGA
GCGCGATGAGGAACGGAAGCAGAGGGCACTGGCTATGGCTGCCCGCAAGAAGCTGGAGCTGGAACTGGAG
GAGTTGAAGGCGCAGACATCTGCTGCTGGGCAGGGCAAGGAAGAGGCAGTGAAGCAGCTGAAGAAGATGC
AGGTCCAGATGAAGGAGCTGTGGCGGGAGGTAGAGGAGACGCGTAGCTCCCGCGACGAGATGTTTACCCT
GAGCAGGGAAAATGAGAAGAAGCTCAAGGGGCTGGAAGCTGAGGTGCTGCGTCTGCAAGAGGAACTTGCT
GCCTCAGACCGAGCCCGGAGGCAGGCCCAGCAAGACAGAGACGAGATGGCAGAGGAGGTGGCCAGTGGCA
ATCTTAGCAAGGCAGCCACCCTGGAGGAAAAACGGCAGCTGGAGGGGCGACTGAGCCAGTTGGAAGAGGA
GCTGGAGGAAGAACAGAACAACTCGGAGCTGCTCAAGGACCATTACCGAAAGCTAGTGCTACAGGTCGAG
TCCCTCACCACAGAACTGTCTGCCGAACGAAGTTTCTCAGCCAAGGCCGAGAGTGGACGGCAGCAGCTGG
AGCGGCAGATCCAGGAACTGCGGGCCCGCTTGGGTGAAGAGGATGCTGGAGCCCGAGCCAGGCAGAAAAT
GCTGATCGCTGCTCTGGAGTCTAAACTGGCCCAGGCAGAGGAGCAGCTGGAGCAGGAGAGCAGGGAGCGC
ATCCTCTCTGGCAAGCTGGTACGCAGAGCTGAGAAGCGGCTGAAGGAGGTAGTTCTTCAGGTGGATGAAG
AGCGCAGGGTGGCTGACCAGGTCCGGGACCAGCTGGAGAAAAGCAACCTCCGGCTGAAGCAGCTCAAGAG
GCAGCTGGAGGAGGCAGAGGAGGAGGCATCTCGGGCACAGGCTGGTCGGAGGCGGCTGCAGCGGGAGCTG
GAGGACGTCACTGAGTCTGCAGAATCCATGAACCGGGAGGTGACCACGCTGAGGAACAGGCTCCGGCGTG
GCCCACTTACATTCACCACACGGACTGTGCGCCAGGTGTTCCGGCTGGAAGAGGGCGTGGCTTCTGACGA
GGAAGAGGCTGAAGGAGCTGAACCTGGCTCTGCACCAGGCCAGGAGCCGGAGGCTCCGCCCCCTGCCACA
CCCCAAAGCAGCGGTGGAGCAAGCGCAGCCAGTGGTAGCGCGGATCCACCGGTCGCCACCATGAGTGCGA
TTAAGCCAGACATGAAGATCAAACTCCGTATGGAAGGCAACGTAAACGGGCACCACTTTGTGATCGACGG
AGATGGTACAGGCAAGCCTTTTGAGGGAAAACAGAGTATGGATCTTGAAGTCAAAGAGGGCGGACCTCTG
CCTTTTGCCTTTGATATCCTGACCACTGCATTCCATTACGGCAACAGGGTATTCGCCAAATATCCAGACA
ACATACAAGACTATTTTAAGCAGTCGTTTCCTAAGGGGTATTCGTGGGAACGAAGCTTGACTTTCGAAGA
CGGGGGCATTTGCAACGCCAGAAACGACATAACAATGGAAGGGGACACTTTCTATAATAAAGTTCGATTT
TATGGTACCAACTTTCCCGCCAATGGTCCAGTTATGCAGAAGAAGACGCTGAAATGGGAGCCCTCCACTG
AGAAAATGTATGTGCGTGATGGAGTGCTGACGGGTGATATTGAGATGGCTTTGTTGCTTGAAGGAAATGC
CCATTACCGATGTGACTTCAGAACTACTTACAAAGCTAAGGAGAAGGGTGTCAAGTTACCAGGCGCCCAC
TTTGTGGACCACTGCATTGAGATTTTAAGCCATGACAAAGATTACAACAAGGTTAAGCTGTATGAGCATG
CTGTTGCTCATTCTGGATTGCCTGACAATGCCAGACGATAAGCGGCCGCGACTCTAGATCATAATCAGCC
ATACCAC
