>Addgene plasmid #57476 | mEos3.2-MyosinIIC-N-18 | addgene partial sequence | sequence record 119786 | CMV-F 5'-CGCAAATGGGCGGTAGGCGTG-3'
TCCGCTAGCACCGCCACCATGGCTGCAGTGACCATGTCCGTGTCTGGGAGGAAGGTAGCCTCCAGGCCAG
GCCCGGTGCCTGAGGCAGCCCAATCGTTCCTCTACGCGCCCCGGACGCCAAATGTAGGTGGCCCTGGAGG
GCCACAGGTGGAGTGGACAGCCCGGCGCATGGTGTGGGTGCCCTCGGAACTGCATGGGTTCGAGGCAGCA
GCCCTGCGGGATGAAGGGGAGGAGGAGGCAGAAGTGGAGCTGGCGGAGAGTGGGCGCCGCCTGCGGCTGC
CCAGGGACCAGATCCAGCGCATGAACCCACCCAAGTTCAGCAAGGCAGAAGATATGGCTGAGCTCACCTG
CCTCAACGAGGCCTCGGTCCTGCACAACCTGCGAGAACGCTACTACTCCGGGCTCATTTATACCTACTCT
GGCCTCTTCTGTGTGGTCATTAACCCATACAAGCAGCTGCCCATCTACACGGAGGCCATTGTTGAAATGT
ACCGGGGCAAGAAGCGCCATGAGGTGCCACCTCACGTGTATGCTGTGACGGAGGGCGCGTACCGCAGCAT
GCTTCAGGATCGTGAGGATCAATCCATTCTCTGCACGGGAGAGTCTGGCGCTGGGAAGACGGAGAACACC
AAGAAGGTCATCCAGTACCTGGCCCATGTGGCATCATCTCCAAAGGGCAGGAAGGAGCCTGGTGTCCCTG
CCTCCGTCAGCACCATGTCTTATGGGGAGCTAGAGCGTCAGCTTCTTCAAGCCAACCCCATC
