>Addgene plasmid #57476 | mEos3.2-MyosinIIC-N-18 | addgene partial sequence | sequence record 119787 | SV40pA-R 5'-GAAATTTGTGATGCTATTGC-3'
TTTTTTAAAGCAAGTAAAACCTCTACAAATGTGGTATGGCTGATTATGATCTAGAGTCGCGGCCGCTTAT
CGTCTGGCATTGTCAGGCAATCCAGAATGAGCAACAGCATGCTCATACAGCTTAACCTTGTTGTAATCTT
TGTCATGGCTTAAAATCTCAATGCAGTGGTCCACAAAGTGGGCGCCTGGTAACTTGACACCCTTCTCCTT
AGCTTTGTAAGTAGTTCTGAAGTCACATCGGTAATGGGCATTTCCTTCAAGCAACAAAGCCATCTCAATA
TCACCCGTCAGCACTCCATCACGCACATACATTTTCTCAGTGGAGGGCTCCCATTTCAGCGTCTTCTTCT
GCATAACTGGACCATTGGCGGGAAAGTTGGTACCATAAAATCGAACTTTATTATAGAAAGTGTCCCCTTC
CATTGTTATGTCGTTTCTGGCGTTGCAAATGCCCCCGTCTTCGAAAGTCAAGCTTCGTTCCCACGAATAC
CCCTTAGGAAACGACTGCTTAAAATAGTCTTGTATGTTGTCTGGATATTTGGCGAATACCCTGTTGCCGT
AATGGAATGCAGTGGTCAGGATATCAAAGGCAAAAGGCAGAGGTCCGCCCTCTTTGACTTCAAGATCCAT
ACTCTGTTTTCCCTCAAAAGGCTTGCCTGTACCATCTCCGTCGATCACAAAGTGGTGCCCGTTTACGTTG
CCTTCCATACGGAGTTTGATCTTCATGTCTGGCTTAATCGCACTCATGGTGGCGACCGGTGGATCCGCGC
TACCA
