[The description below was written by a language model from this plasmid's Addgene catalogue record.]
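Description:
mEos3.2-MyosinIIC-N-18 is a mammalian expression plasmid built on the mEos3.2-N1 backbone (about 4.75 kb without the insert), an N1-style fusion vector in which a gene of interest is placed upstream of the fluorescent protein coding sequence. It is maintained in E. coli as a high-copy plasmid under kanamycin selection, and it carries a neomycin resistance marker that allows G418 selection of transfected mammalian cells. The record does not include a feature table, so the origin of replication and the exact polyadenylation elements are not itemised, although the listed 3′ sequencing primer points to an SV40 polyadenylation signal downstream of the fusion.

The insert is mouse non-muscle myosin IIC, driven by the CMV promoter for strong constitutive expression in mammalian cells. mEos3.2 is fused to the C terminus of the myosin. The "N-18" in the name probably denotes the N1-type arrangement with an 18-residue linker between the two proteins, but the record does not state this explicitly. mEos3.2 is a monomeric green-to-red photoconvertible fluorescent protein, which is why two sets of spectral values are recorded: excitation and emission of roughly 507/516 nm for the green state and 572/580 nm for the red state after photoconversion. The stated purpose is cytoskeletal localisation, so the construct serves as a marker for myosin IIC-containing structures in live or fixed cells. The photoconvertible tag suits it to experiments such as tracking a converted subpopulation of molecules or single-molecule localisation microscopy. The cloning method is recorded as unknown.
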