Addgene plasmid #57476: mEos3.2-MyosinIIC-N-18
Purpose: Localization: Cytoskeleton, Excitation: 507 / 572, Emission: 516 / 580
Depositing lab: Michael Davidson. Depositing organization: Florida State University, Tallahassee.
Backbone
  Vector backbone: mEos3.2-N1
  Backbone size w/o insert (bp): 4750
  Vector type: Mammalian Expression
  Selectable markers: Neomycin (select with G418)
Growth in bacteria
  Bacterial resistance: Kanamycin, 50 μg/mL
  Growth temperature: 37°C
  Growth strain: DH5alpha
  Copy number: High Copy
Gene/Insert
  Gene/Insert name: MyosinIIC (alt name: NM_001271540)
  Species: M. musculus (mouse)
  Promoter: CMV
  Tag / fusion protein: mEos3.2 (C terminal on backbone)
  Cloning method: Unknown
  Sequencing primers: 5′ CMV-F; 3′ SV40pA-R
Terms and licenses: Academic/Nonprofit Terms; Industry Terms
Depositor comments: . Excitation = 507 / 572; Emission = 516 / 580
How to cite: mEos3.2-MyosinIIC-N-18 was a gift from Michael Davidson (Addgene plasmid # 57476 ; http://n2t.net/addgene:57476 ; RRID:Addgene_57476)
